LOCUS       Exported 5696 bp ds-DNA circular SYN 12-MAY-2021
DEFINITION  synthetic circular DNA
ACCESSION   .
VERSION     .
KEYWORDS    pXP122
SOURCE      synthetic DNA construct
  ORGANISM  synthetic DNA construct
REFERENCE   1 (bases 1 to 5696)
  AUTHORS   Fang F, Salmon K, Shen MW, Aeling KA, Ito E, Irwin B, Tran UP,
            Hatfield GW, Da Silva NA, Sandmeyer S
  TITLE     A vector set for systematic metabolic engineering in Saccharomyces
            cerevisiae.
  JOURNAL   Yeast. 2010 Sep 10. ():.
  PUBMED    20936606
REFERENCE   2 (bases 1 to 5696)
  AUTHORS   .
  TITLE     Direct Submission
  JOURNAL   Exported May 12, 2021 from SnapGene Server 1.1.58
            http://www.snapgene.com
FEATURES             Location/Qualifiers
     source          1..5696
                     /organism="synthetic DNA construct"
                     /mol_type="other DNA"
     primer_bind     complement(29..51)
                     /label=pGEX 3'
                     /note="pGEX vectors, reverse primer"
     primer_bind     151..170
                     /label=pRS-marker
                     /note="pRS vectors, use to sequence yeast selectable
                     marker"
     primer_bind     364..386
                     /label=M13/pUC Forward
                     /note="In lacZ gene"
     primer_bind     378..395
                     /label=M13 Forward
                     /note="In lacZ gene. Also called M13-F20 or M13 (-21)
                     Forward"
     primer_bind     379..395
                     /label=M13 fwd
                     /note="common sequencing primer, one of multiple similar
                     variants"
     protein_bind    complement(440..473)
                     /label=loxP
                     /bound_moiety="Cre recombinase"
                     /note="Cre-mediated recombination occurs in the 8-bp core
                     sequence (GCATACAT)."
     protein_bind    complement(1915..1948)
                     /label=loxP
                     /bound_moiety="Cre recombinase"
                     /note="Cre-mediated recombination occurs in the 8-bp core
                     sequence (GCATACAT)."
     primer_bind     complement(2478..2494)
                     /label=M13 rev
                     /note="common sequencing primer, one of multiple similar
                     variants"
     primer_bind     complement(2478..2494)
                     /label=M13 Reverse
                     /note="In lacZ gene. Also called M13-rev"
     primer_bind     complement(2491..2513)
                     /label=M13/pUC Reverse
                     /note="In lacZ gene"
     protein_bind    2502..2518
                     /label=lac operator
                     /bound_moiety="lac repressor encoded by lacI"
                     /note="The lac repressor binds to the lac operator to
                     inhibit transcription in E. coli. This inhibition can be
                     relieved by adding lactose or
                     isopropyl-beta-D-thiogalactopyranoside (IPTG)."
     promoter        complement(2526..2556)
                     /label=lac promoter
                     /note="promoter for the E. coli lac operon"
     protein_bind    2571..2592
                     /label=CAP binding site
                     /bound_moiety="E. coli catabolite activator protein"
                     /note="CAP binding activates transcription in the presence
                     of cAMP."
     primer_bind     complement(2709..2726)
                     /label=L4440
                     /note="L4440 vector, forward primer"
     rep_origin      complement(2880..3468)
                     /direction=LEFT
                     /label=ori
                     /note="high-copy-number ColE1/pMB1/pBR322/pUC origin of
                     replication"
     primer_bind     complement(2960..2979)
                     /label=pBR322ori-F
                     /note="pBR322 origin, forward primer"
     CDS             complement(3639..4499)
                     /codon_start=1
                     /gene="bla"
                     /product="beta-lactamase"
                     /label=AmpR
                     /note="confers resistance to ampicillin, carbenicillin, and
                     related antibiotics"
                     /translation="MSIQHFRVALIPFFAAFCLPVFAHPETLVKVKDAEDQLGARVGYI
                     ELDLNSGKILESFRPEERFPMMSTFKVLLCGAVLSRIDAGQEQLGRRIHYSQNDLVEYS
                     PVTEKHLTDGMTVRELCSAAITMSDNTAANLLLTTIGGPKELTAFLHNMGDHVTRLDRW
                     EPELNEAIPNDERDTTMPVAMATTLRKLLTGELLTLASRQQLIDWMEADKVAGPLLRSA
                     LPAGWFIADKSGAGERGSRGIIAALGPDGKPSRIVVIYTTGSQATMDERNRQIAEIGAS
                     LIKHW"
     primer_bind     4262..4281
                     /label=Amp-R
                     /note="Ampicillin resistance gene, reverse primer"
     terminator      4524..4771
                     /gene="S. cerevisiae CYC1"
                     /label=CYC1 terminator
                     /note="transcription terminator for CYC1"
     primer_bind     4737..4755
                     /label=CYC1
                     /note="CYC1 transcription termination signal, reverse
                     primer"
     primer_bind     5669..5687
                     /label=pBRforEco
                     /note="pBR322 vectors, upsteam of EcoRI site, forward
                     primer"
ORIGIN
        1 tcgcgcgttt cggtgatgac ggtgaaaacc tctgacacat gcagctcccg gagacggtca
       61 cagcttgtct gtaagcggat gccgggagca gacaagcccg tcagggcgcg tcagcgggtg
      121 ttggcgggtg tcggggctgg cttaactatg cggcatcaga gcagattgta ctgagagtgc
      181 accatatgcg gtgtgaaata ccgcacagat gcgtaaggag aaaataccgc atcaggcgcc
      241 attcgccatt caggctgcgc aactgttggg aagggcgatc ggtgcgggcc tcttcgctat
      301 tacgccagct ggcgaaaggg ggatgtgctg caaggcgatt aagttgggta acgccagggt
      361 tttcccagtc acgacgttgt aaaacgacgg ccagtgccaa gcttgcatgc ctgcaggtcg
      421 actctagagg atccccggga taacttcgta taatgtatgc tatacgaagt tatggatttt
      481 cttaacttct tcggcgacag catcaccgac ttcggtggta ctgttggaac cacctaaatc
      541 accagttctg atacctgcat ccaaaacctt tttaactgca tcttcaatgg ccttaccttc
      601 ttcaggcaag ttcaatgaca atttcaacat cattgcagca gacaagatag tggcgatagg
      661 gttgacctta ttctttggca aatctggagc agaaccgtgg catggttcgt acaaaccaaa
      721 tgcggtgttc ttgtctggca aagaggccaa ggacgcagat ggcaacaaac ccaaggaacc
      781 tgggataacg gaggcttcat cggagatgat atcaccaaac atgttgctgg tgattataat
      841 accatttagg tgggttgggt tcttaactag gatcatggcg gcagaatcaa tcaattgatg
      901 ttgaaccttc aatgtaggaa attcgttctt gatggtttcc tccacagttt ttctccataa
      961 tcttgaagag gccaaaacat tagctttatc caaggaccaa ataggcaatg gtggctcatg
     1021 ttgtagggcc atgaaagcgg ccattcttgt gattctttgc acttctggaa cggtgtattg
     1081 ttcactatcc caagcgacac catcaccatc atcttccttt ctcttaccaa agtaaatacc
     1141 tcccactaat tctctgacaa caacgaagtc agtaccttta gcaaattgtg gcttgattgg
     1201 agataagtct aaaagagagt cggatgcaaa gttacatggt cttaagttgg cgtacaattg
     1261 aagttcttta cggattttta gtaaaccttg ttcaggtcta acactacctg taccccattt
     1321 aggaccaccc acagcaccta acaaaacggc atcagccttc ttggaggctt ccagcgcctc
     1381 atctggaagt gggacacctg tagcttcgat agcagcacca ccaattaaat gattttcgaa
     1441 atcgaacttg acattggaac gaacatcaga aatagcttta agaaccttaa tggcttcggc
     1501 tgtgatttct tgaccaacgt ggtcacctgg caaaacgacg atcttcttag gggcagacat
     1561 tagaatggta tatccttgaa atatatatat atattgctga aatgtaaaag gtaagaaaag
     1621 ttagaaagta agacgattgc taaccaccta ttggaaaaac aataggtcct taaataatat
     1681 tgtcaacttc aagtattgtg atgcaagcat ttagtcatga acgcttctct attctatatg
     1741 aaaagccggt tccggcgctc tcacctttcc tttttctccc aatttttcag ttgaaaaagg
     1801 tatatgcgtc aggcgacctc tgaaattaac aaaaaatttc cagtcatcga atttgattct
     1861 gtgcgatagc gcccctgtgt gttctcgtta tgttgaggaa aaaaataatg gttaataact
     1921 tcgtataatg tatgctatac gaagttatcc cgggtaccga gctcgaattc gtaacttaca
     1981 cgcgcctcgt atcttttaat gatggaataa tttgggaatt tactctgtgt ttatttattt
     2041 ttatgttttg tatttggatt ttagaaagta aataaagaag gtagaagagt tacggaatga
     2101 agaaaaaaaa ataaacaaag gtttaaaaaa tttcaacaaa aagcgtactt tacatatata
     2161 tttattagac aagaaaagca gattaaatag atatacattc gattaacgat aagtaaaatg
     2221 taaaatcaca ggattttcgt gtgtggtctt ctacacagac aagatgaaac aattcggcat
     2281 taatacctga gagcaggaag agcaagataa aaggtagtat ttgttggcga tccccctaga
     2341 gtcttttaca tcttcggaaa acaaaaacta ttttttcttt aatttctttt tttactttct
     2401 atttttaatt tatatattta tattaaaaaa tttaaattat aattattttt atagcacgtg
     2461 atgaattcgt aatcatggtc atagctgttt cctgtgtgaa attgttatcc gctcacaatt
     2521 ccacacaaca tacgagccgg aagcataaag tgtaaagcct ggggtgccta atgagtgagc
     2581 taactcacat taattgcgtt gcgctcactg cccgctttcc agtcgggaaa cctgtcgtgc
     2641 cagctgcatt aatgaatcgg ccaacgcgcg gggagaggcg gtttgcgtat tgggcgctct
     2701 tccgcttcct cgctcactga ctcgctgcgc tcggtcgttc ggctgcggcg agcggtatca
     2761 gctcactcaa aggcggtaat acggttatcc acagaatcag gggataacgc aggaaagaac
     2821 atgtgagcaa aaggccagca aaaggccagg aaccgtaaaa aggccgcgtt gctggcgttt
     2881 ttccataggc tccgcccccc tgacgagcat cacaaaaatc gacgctcaag tcagaggtgg
     2941 cgaaacccga caggactata aagataccag gcgtttcccc ctggaagctc cctcgtgcgc
     3001 tctcctgttc cgaccctgcc gcttaccgga tacctgtccg cctttctccc ttcgggaagc
     3061 gtggcgcttt ctcatagctc acgctgtagg tatctcagtt cggtgtaggt cgttcgctcc
     3121 aagctgggct gtgtgcacga accccccgtt cagcccgacc gctgcgcctt atccggtaac
     3181 tatcgtcttg agtccaaccc ggtaagacac gacttatcgc cactggcagc agccactggt
     3241 aacaggatta gcagagcgag gtatgtaggc ggtgctacag agttcttgaa gtggtggcct
     3301 aactacggct acactagaag gacagtattt ggtatctgcg ctctgctgaa gccagttacc
     3361 ttcggaaaaa gagttggtag ctcttgatcc ggcaaacaaa ccaccgctgg tagcggtggt
     3421 ttttttgttt gcaagcagca gattacgcgc agaaaaaaag gatctcaaga agatcctttg
     3481 atcttttcta cggggtctga cgctcagtgg aacgaaaact cacgttaagg gattttggtc
     3541 atgagattat caaaaaggat cttcacctag atccttttaa attaaaaatg aagttttaaa
     3601 tcaatctaaa gtatatatga gtaaacttgg tctgacagtt accaatgctt aatcagtgag
     3661 gcacctatct cagcgatctg tctatttcgt tcatccatag ttgcctgact ccccgtcgtg
     3721 tagataacta cgatacggga gggcttacca tctggcccca gtgctgcaat gataccgcga
     3781 gacccacgct caccggctcc agatttatca gcaataaacc agccagccgg aagggccgag
     3841 cgcagaagtg gtcctgcaac tttatccgcc tccatccagt ctattaattg ttgccgggaa
     3901 gctagagtaa gtagttcgcc agttaatagt ttgcgcaacg ttgttgccat tgctacaggc
     3961 atcgtggtgt cacgctcgtc gtttggtatg gcttcattca gctccggttc ccaacgatca
     4021 aggcgagtta catgatcccc catgttgtgc aaaaaagcgg ttagctcctt cggtcctccg
     4081 atcgttgtca gaagtaagtt ggccgcagtg ttatcactca tggttatggc agcactgcat
     4141 aattctctta ctgtcatgcc atccgtaaga tgcttttctg tgactggtga gtactcaacc
     4201 aagtcattct gagaatagtg tatgcggcga ccgagttgct cttgcccggc gtcaatacgg
     4261 gataataccg cgccacatag cagaacttta aaagtgctca tcattggaaa acgttcttcg
     4321 gggcgaaaac tctcaaggat cttaccgctg ttgagatcca gttcgatgta acccactcgt
     4381 gcacccaact gatcttcagc atcttttact ttcaccagcg tttctgggtg agcaaaaaca
     4441 ggaaggcaaa atgccgcaaa aaagggaata agggcgacac ggaaatgttg aatactcata
     4501 ctcttccttt ttcaatattg gccgcaaatt aaagccttcg agcgtcccaa aaccttctca
     4561 agcaaggttt tcagtataat gttacatgcg tacacgcgtc tgtacagaaa aaaaagaaaa
     4621 atttgaaata taaataacgt tcttaatact aacataacta taaaaaaata aatagggacc
     4681 tagacttcag gttgtctaac tccttccttt tcggttagag cggatgtggg gggagggcgt
     4741 gaatgtaagc gtgacataac taattacatg actcgagtgc gcagatatca ctagtatatt
     4801 tgttgtaaaa agtagataat tacttccttg atgatctgta aaaaagagaa aaagaaagca
     4861 tctaagaact tgaaaaacta cgaattagaa aagaccaaat atgtatttct tgcattgacc
     4921 aatttatgca agtttatata tatgtaaatg taagtttcac gaggttctac taaactaaac
     4981 cacccccttg gttagaagaa aagagtgtgt gagaacaggc tgttgttgtc acacgattcg
     5041 gacaattctg tttgaaagag agagagtaac agtacgatcg aacgaacttt gctctggaga
     5101 tcacagtggg catcatagca tgtggtacta aaccctttcc cgccattcca gaaccttcga
     5161 ttgcttgtta caaaacctgt gagccgtcgc taggaccttg ttgtgtgacg aaattggaag
     5221 ctgcaatcaa taggaagaca ggaagtcgag cgtgtctggg ttttttcagt tttgttcttt
     5281 ttgcaaacaa atcacgagcg acggtaattt ctttctcgat aagaggccac gtgctttatg
     5341 agggtaacat caattcaaga aggagggaaa cacttccttt ttctggccct gataatagta
     5401 tgagggtgaa gccaaaataa aggattcgcg cccaaatcgg catctttaaa tgcaggtatg
     5461 cgatagttcc tcactctttc cttactcacg agtaattctt gcaaatgcct aatattattg
     5521 aagcatttat cagggttatt gtctcatgag cggatacata tttgaatgta tttagaaaaa
     5581 taaacaaata ggggttccgc gcacatttcc ccgaaaagtg ccacctgacg tctaagaaac
     5641 cattattatc atgacattaa cctataaaaa taggcgtatc acgaggccct ttcgtc
//
