[The description below was written by a language model from this plasmid's Addgene catalogue record and the feature table of its GenBank file.]
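Description:
pXP122 is an empty yeast expression backbone of 5,696 bp built on pUC18, one member of a vector set made for systematic metabolic engineering in Saccharomyces cerevisiae. In E. coli it is maintained as a high-copy plasmid through the ColE1/pUC-type origin and selected with ampicillin via the beta-lactamase (AmpR) gene. Remnants of the pUC lacZ region, including the lac promoter, lac operator, CAP binding site and M13 primer sites, are also annotated. Selection in yeast relies on the LEU2 auxotrophic marker listed in the catalogue entry.

The feature table shows two loxP sites in the same orientation, roughly 1.5 kb apart. No feature is annotated between them, but given the Cre/Lox classification this interval most likely holds the LEU2 cassette. In that arrangement, Cre recombinase would excise the marker after transformation, so that the same auxotrophy could be reused in successive rounds of strain engineering. A CYC1 transcription terminator is annotated, and genes of interest are inserted by restriction cloning between SpeI and XhoI sites, both of which are preserved.

Several central elements are not documented. Neither the catalogue fields nor the annotation names the yeast promoter that would drive an inserted gene. No yeast replication element (2μ or CEN/ARS) is annotated, so the record does not show whether the plasmid replicates episomally in yeast or at what copy number. About 900 bp following the CYC1 terminator carries no annotation beyond a primer site and may contain such parts. As deposited, the plasmid carries no insert and serves as a recipient vector for building yeast expression constructs with a recyclable marker.
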