Addgene plasmid #26827: pXP122
Purpose: (Empty Backbone)
Depositing lab: Nancy DaSilva & Suzanne Sandmeyer. Depositing organization: University of California, Irvine. Publication: A vector set for systematic metabolic engineering in Saccharomyces cerevisiae. Fang F, Salmon K, Shen MW, Aeling KA, Ito E, Irwin B, Tran UP, Hatfield GW, Da Silva NA, Sandmeyer S. Yeast. 2011 Feb;28(2):123-36. doi: 10.1002/yea.1824. Epub 2010 Oct 8. PubMed 20936606.
Backbone
  Vector backbone: pUC18
  Backbone manufacturer: invitrogen
  Backbone size (bp): 5696
  Modifications to backbone: N/A
  Vector type: Yeast Expression, Cre/Lox
  Selectable markers: LEU2
Growth in bacteria
  Bacterial resistance: Ampicillin, 100 μg/mL
  Growth temperature: 37°C
  Growth strain: DH5alpha
  Copy number: High Copy
Gene/Insert
  Gene/Insert name: None
  Cloning method: Restriction Enzyme; 5′ cloning site SpeI (not destroyed); 3′ cloning site XhoI (not destroyed)
  Sequencing primers: 5′ N/A
Terms and licenses: Academic/Nonprofit Terms; Industry Terms: Not Available to Industry
How to cite: pXP122 was a gift from Nancy DaSilva & Suzanne Sandmeyer (Addgene plasmid # 26827 ; http://n2t.net/addgene:26827 ; RRID:Addgene_26827)
