>Addgene plasmid #26827 | pXP122 | addgene partial sequence | sequence record 33060 | 26827 with M13pUC-fwd
GTCGACTCTAGAGGATCCCCGGGATAACTTCGTATAATGTATGCTATACGAAGTTATGGATTTTCTTAAC
TTCTTCGGCGACAGCATCACCGACTTCGGTGGTACTGTTGGAACCACCTAAATCACCAGTTCTGATACCT
GCATCCAAAACCTTTTTAACTGCATCTTCAATGGCCTTACCTTCTTCAGGCAAGTTCAATGACAATTTCA
ACATCATTGCAGCAGACAAGATAGTGGCGATAGGGTTGACCTTATTCTTTGGCAAATCTGGAGCAGAACC
GTGGCATGGTTCGTACAAACCAAATGCGGTGTTCTTGTCTGGCAAAGAGGCCAAGGACGCAGATGGCAAC
AAACCCAAGGAACCTGGGATAACGGAGGCTTCATCGGAGATGATATCACCAAACATGTTGCTGGTGATTA
TAATACCATTTAGGTGGGTTGGGTTCTTAACTAGGATCATGGCGGCAGAATCAATCAATTGATGTTGAAC
CTTCAATGTAGGAAATTCGTTCTTGATGGTTTCCTCCACAGTTTTTCTCCATAATCTTGAAGAGGCCAAA
ACATTAGCTTTATCCAAGGACCAAATAGGCAATGGTGGCTCATGTTGTAGGGCCATGAAAGCGGCCATTC
TTGTGATTCTTTGCACTTCTGGAACGGTGTATTGTTCACTATCCCAAGCGACACCATCACCATCATCTTC
CTTTCTCTTACCAAAGTAAATACCTCCCACTAATTCTCTGACAACAACGAAGTCAGTACCTTTAGCAAAT
TGTGGCTTGATTGGAGATAAGTCTAAAAGAGAGTCGGATGCAAAGTTACATGGTCTTAAGTTGGCGTACA
ATTGAAGTTCTTTACGGATTTTTAGTAAACCTTGTTCAGGTCTAACACTACCTGTA
